Addgene plasmid #123560: pMK-nptII
Purpose: MoChlo kit
Depositing lab: Scott Lenaghan & C. Neal Stewart. Depositing organization: University of Tennessee Institute of Agriculture. Publication: MoChlo: A versatile modular cloning toolbox for chloroplast biotechnology. Occhialini A, Piatek A, Pfotenhauer AC, Frazier TP, Stewart CN, Lenaghan S. Plant Physiol. 2019 Jan 24. pii: pp.18.01220. doi: 10.1104/pp.18.01220. PubMed 30679266.
Backbone
  Vector backbone: pMK-T
  Vector type: Synthetic Biology
Growth in bacteria
  Bacterial resistance: Kanamycin, 50 μg/mL
  Growth temperature: 37°C
  Growth strain: Top10
  Copy number: High Copy
Gene/Insert
  Gene/Insert name: nptII
  Species: Synthetic
  Cloning method: Restriction Enzyme; 5′ cloning site Unknown (unknown if destroyed)
Terms and licenses: Academic/Nonprofit Terms; Industry Terms: Not Available to Industry
Depositor comments: All inserts have been produced by gene synthesis and cloned in the indicated backbone vector. This insert is a coding sequence designed for Golden-Gate cloning. The Original Material was developed in the performance of research that was funded by Grant Nos. ARPA-E: DE-AR000660 & DARPA: D17AC00016.
How to cite: pMK-nptII was a gift from Scott Lenaghan & C. Neal Stewart (Addgene plasmid # 123560 ; http://n2t.net/addgene:123560 ; RRID:Addgene_123560)
