[The description below was written by a language model from this plasmid's Addgene catalogue record and pLannotate feature annotations shown in this document.]
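Description:
pMK-nptII is a small (about 3.1 kb) part-donor plasmid from the MoChlo kit, a modular cloning toolbox for chloroplast biotechnology. It is built on the pMK-T gene-synthesis backbone and classed as a synthetic biology vector. It is maintained in E. coli at high copy from a ColE1/pUC-type origin and selected with kanamycin. The backbone resistance marker is an aminoglycoside phosphotransferase (NeoR/KanR) coding sequence on the reverse strand, driven by the bla (AmpR) promoter.

The payload is a synthetic nptII coding sequence, the Tn5-derived aph(3')-II aminoglycoside phosphotransferase that confers resistance to kanamycin, neomycin and G418. It was made by gene synthesis and, according to the depositor, designed as a coding-sequence module for Golden Gate cloning. The feature table places it on the forward strand, downstream of a T7 promoter in the backbone, and annotates it as a fragment match. The plasmid therefore carries two kanamycin-resistance-type genes: one serving as the bacterial selection marker and one as the transferable part. The record does not state which type IIS enzyme or overhangs flank the insert, and the cloning sites are listed as unknown.

The remaining annotations are short partial matches to M13 ori, lacZα, lacI and RSF ori. They appear to be backbone remnants rather than functional elements. No chloroplast promoter, UTR or terminator is annotated, which fits a bare coding-sequence part. Its evident use is to be combined with regulatory modules from the same kit to assemble a selectable-marker cassette in chloroplast transformation constructs, although the record gives the purpose only as "MoChlo kit".
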