Features (pLannotate 1.2.2; 9 found; start..end, strand, type, name):
      3..134     -  rep_origin     M13 ori (fragment): M13 bacteriophage origin of replication; arrow indicates direction of (+) strand synthesis
    155..311     -  CDS            lacZα (fragment): LacZα fragment of β-galactosidase; lacZ fragment
    320..338     +  promoter       T7 promoter: promoter for bacteriophage T7 RNA polymerase
    398..1188    +  CDS            NeoR/KanR (fragment): aminoglycoside phosphotransferase from Tn5; aph(3')-II (or nptII); confers resistance to neomycin, kanamycin, and G418 (Geneticin®)
   1239..1286    -  CDS            lacI (fragment): lac repressor; lacI; The lac repressor binds to the lac operator to inhibit transcription in E. coli. This inhibition can be relieved by adding lactose or isopropyl-β-D-thiogalactopyranoside (IPTG).
   1323..1363    -  rep_origin     RSF ori (fragment): Plasmids containing the RSF 1030 origin of replication can be propagated in E. coli cells that contain additional plasmids with compatible origins.
   1441..2029    -  rep_origin     ori: high-copy-number ColE1/pMB1/pBR322/pUC origin of replication
   2203..2997    -  CDS            NeoR/KanR: aminoglycoside phosphotransferase confers resistance to neomycin, kanamycin, and G418 (Geneticin®)
   2998..3102    -  promoter       AmpR promoter: bla
>Addgene plasmid #123560 | pMK-nptII | addgene full sequence | sequence record 247991 | Addgene NGS Result
CTAAATTGTAAGCGTTAATATTTTGTTAAAATTCGCGTTAAATTTTTGTTAAATCAGCTCATTTTTTAAC
CAATAGGCCGAAATCGGCAAAATCCCTTATAAATCAAAAGAATAGACCGAGATAGGGTTGAGTGGCCGCT
ACAGGGCGCTCCCATTCGCCATTCAGGCTGCGCAACTGTTGGGAAGGGCGTTTCGGTGCGGGCCTCTTCG
CTATTACGCCAGCTGGCGAAAGGGGGATGTGCTGCAAGGCGATTAAGTTGGGTAACGCCAGGGTTTTCCC
AGTCACGACGTTGTAAAACGACGGCCAGTGAGCGCGACGTAATACGACTCACTATAGGGCGAATTGAAGG
AAGGCCGTCAAGGCCACGTGTCTTGTCCAGAGCTCGGTCTCAAATGGTTGAACAAGATGGATTGCACGCA
GGTTCTCCGGCCGCTTGGGTGGAGAGGCTATTCGGCTATGACTGGGCACAACAGACAATCGGCTGCTCTG
ATGCCGCCGTGTTCCGGCTGTCAGCGCAGGGGCGCCCGGTTCTTTTTGTCAAGACCGACCTGTCCGGTGC
CCTGAATGAACTGCAGGACGAGGCAGCGCGGCTATCGTGGCTGGCCACGACGGGCGTTCCTTGCGCAGCT
GTGCTCGACGTTGTCACTGAAGCGGGAAGGGACTGGCTGCTATTGGGCGAAGTGCCGGGGCAGGATCTCC
TGTCATCTCACCTTGCTCCTGCCGAGAAAGTATCCATCATGGCTGATGCAATGCGGCGGCTGCATACGCT
TGATCCGGCTACCTGCCCATTCGACCACCAAGCGAAACATCGCATCGAGCGAGCACGTACTCGGATGGAA
GCCGGTCTTGTCGATCAGGATGATCTGGACGAAGAGCATCAGGGGCTCGCGCCAGCCGAACTGTTCGCCA
GGCTCAAGGCGCGCATGCCCGACGGCGAGGATCTCGTCGTGACTCATGGCGATGCCTGCTTGCCGAATAT
CATGGTGGAAAATGGCCGCTTTTCTGGATTCATCGACTGTGGCCGGCTGGGTGTGGCGGACCGCTATCAG
GACATAGCGTTGGCTACCCGTGATATTGCTGAAGAGCTTGGCGGCGAATGGGCTGACCGCTTCCTCGTGC
TTTACGGTATCGCCGCTCCCGATTCGCAGCGCATCGCCTTCTATCGCCTTCTTGACGAGTTCTTCTGAGC
TTTGAGACCGGTACCTGGAGCACAAGACTGGCCTCATGGGCCTTCCTTTCACTGCCCGCTTTCCAGTCGG
GAAACCTGTCGTGCCAGCTGCATTAACATGGTCATAGCTGTTTCCTTGCGTATTGGGCGCTCTCCGCTTC
CTCGCTCACTGACTCGCTGCGCTCGGTCGTTCGGGTAAAGCCTGGGGTGCCTAATGAGCAAAAGGCCAGC
AAAAGGCCAGGAACCGTAAAAAGGCCGCGTTGCTGGCGTTTTTCCATAGGCTCCGCCCCCCTGACGAGCA
TCACAAAAATCGACGCTCAAGTCAGAGGTGGCGAAACCCGACAGGACTATAAAGATACCAGGCGTTTCCC
CCTGGAAGCTCCCTCGTGCGCTCTCCTGTTCCGACCCTGCCGCTTACCGGATACCTGTCCGCCTTTCTCC
CTTCGGGAAGCGTGGCGCTTTCTCATAGCTCACGCTGTAGGTATCTCAGTTCGGTGTAGGTCGTTCGCTC
CAAGCTGGGCTGTGTGCACGAACCCCCCGTTCAGCCCGACCGCTGCGCCTTATCCGGTAACTATCGTCTT
GAGTCCAACCCGGTAAGACACGACTTATCGCCACTGGCAGCAGCCACTGGTAACAGGATTAGCAGAGCGA
GGTATGTAGGCGGTGCTACAGAGTTCTTGAAGTGGTGGCCTAACTACGGCTACACTAGAAGAACAGTATT
TGGTATCTGCGCTCTGCTGAAGCCAGTTACCTTCGGAAAAAGAGTTGGTAGCTCTTGATCCGGCAAACAA
ACCACCGCTGGTAGCGGTGGTTTTTTTGTTTGCAAGCAGCAGATTACGCGCAGAAAAAAAGGATCTCAAG
AAGATCCTTTGATCTTTTCTACGGGGTCTGACGCTCAGTGGAACGAAAACTCACGTTAAGGGATTTTGGT
CATGAGATTATCAAAAAGGATCTTCACCTAGATCCTTTTAAATTAAAAATGAAGTTTTAAATCAATCTAA
AGTATATATGAGTAAACTTGGTCTGACAGTTATTAGAAAAATTCATCCAGCAGACGATAAAACGCAATAC
GCTGGCTATCCGGTGCCGCAATGCCATACAGCACCAGAAAACGATCCGCCCATTCGCCGCCCAGTTCTTC
CGCAATATCACGGGTGGCCAGCGCAATATCCTGATAACGATCCGCCACGCCCAGACGGCCGCAATCAATA
AAGCCGCTAAAACGGCCATTTTCCACCATAATGTTCGGCAGGCACGCATCACCATGGGTCACCACCAGAT
CTTCGCCATCCGGCATGCTCGCTTTCAGACGCGCAAACAGCTCTGCCGGTGCCAGGCCCTGATGTTCTTC
ATCCAGATCATCCTGATCCACCAGGCCCGCTTCCATACGGGTACGCGCACGTTCAATACGATGTTTCGCC
TGATGATCAAACGGACAGGTCGCCGGGTCCAGGGTATGCAGACGACGCATGGCATCCGCCATAATGCTCA
CTTTTTCTGCCGGCGCCAGATGGCTAGACAGCAGATCCTGACCCGGCACTTCGCCCAGCAGCAGCCAATC
ACGGCCCGCTTCGGTCACCACATCCAGCACCGCCGCACACGGAACACCGGTGGTGGCCAGCCAGCTCAGA
CGCGCCGCTTCATCCTGCAGCTCGTTCAGCGCACCGCTCAGATCGGTTTTCACAAACAGCACCGGACGAC
CCTGCGCGCTCAGACGAAACACCGCCGCATCAGAGCAGCCAATGGTCTGCTGCGCCCAATCATAGCCAAA
CAGACGTTCCACCCACGCTGCCGGGCTACCCGCATGCAGGCCATCCTGTTCAATCATACTCTTCCTTTTT
CAATATTATTGAAGCATTTATCAGGGTTATTGTCTCATGAGCGGATACATATTTGAATGTATTTAGAAAA
ATAAACAAATAGGGGTTCCGCGCACATTTCCCCGAAAAGTGCCAC
