>Addgene plasmid #123560 | pMK-nptII | depositor partial sequence | sequence record 235743 | nptII
ATGGTTGAACAAGATGGATTGCACGCAGGTTCTCCGGCCGCTTGGGTGGAGAGGCTATTCGGCTATGACT
GGGCACAACAGACAATCGGCTGCTCTGATGCCGCCGTGTTCCGGCTGTCAGCGCAGGGGCGCCCGGTTCT
TTTTGTCAAGACCGACCTGTCCGGTGCCCTGAATGAACTGCAGGACGAGGCAGCGCGGCTATCGTGGCTG
GCCACGACGGGCGTTCCTTGCGCAGCTGTGCTCGACGTTGTCACTGAAGCGGGAAGGGACTGGCTGCTAT
TGGGCGAAGTGCCGGGGCAGGATCTCCTGTCATCTCACCTTGCTCCTGCCGAGAAAGTATCCATCATGGC
TGATGCAATGCGGCGGCTGCATACGCTTGATCCGGCTACCTGCCCATTCGACCACCAAGCGAAACATCGC
ATCGAGCGAGCACGTACTCGGATGGAAGCCGGTCTTGTCGATCAGGATGATCTGGACGAAGAGCATCAGG
GGCTCGCGCCAGCCGAACTGTTCGCCAGGCTCAAGGCGCGCATGCCCGACGGCGAGGATCTCGTCGTGAC
TCATGGCGATGCCTGCTTGCCGAATATCATGGTGGAAAATGGCCGCTTTTCTGGATTCATCGACTGTGGC
CGGCTGGGTGTGGCGGACCGCTATCAGGACATAGCGTTGGCTACCCGTGATATTGCTGAAGAGCTTGGCG
GCGAATGGGCTGACCGCTTCCTCGTGCTTTACGGTATCGCCGCTCCCGATTCGCAGCGCATCGCCTTCTA
TCGCCTTCTTGACGAGTTCTTCTGA
